Addgene plasmid #245623: pICSL50068
Purpose: Level 0 Golden Gate part C-Terminal Tag with overhangs TTCG - GCTT
Depositing lab: Mark Youles. Depositing organization: Sainsbury Laboratory, Norwich.
Backbone
  Vector backbone: pICSL01003
  Backbone size w/o insert (bp): 2244
  Vector type: Synthetic Biology
Growth in bacteria
  Bacterial resistance: Spectinomycin, 50 μg/mL
  Growth temperature: 37°C
  Growth strain: DH5alpha
  Copy number: High Copy
Gene/Insert
  Gene/Insert name: C-Terminal tag mTurquoise2 (monomeric)
  Species: Aequorea victoria
  Insert size (bp): 724
  Mutation: BsaI/BpiI sites removed by point-mutation
  Cloning method: Restriction Enzyme; 5′ cloning site BsaI (destroyed during cloning); 3′ cloning site BsaI (destroyed during cloning)
  Sequencing primers: 5′ TCACATGTTCTTTCCTGCG; 3′ GTCTCATGAGCGGATACATATTTGAATG
Terms and licenses: Academic/Nonprofit Terms; Industry Terms: Not Available to Industry
Depositor comments: Level 0 C-Terminal tag module used for GoldenGate assemblies using the MoClo overhang syntax
How to cite: pICSL50068 was a gift from Mark Youles (Addgene plasmid # 245623 ; http://n2t.net/addgene:245623 ; RRID:Addgene_245623)
