[The description below was written by a language model from this plasmid's Addgene catalogue record and pLannotate feature annotations shown in this document.]
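Description:
pICSL50068 is a Level 0 Golden Gate part plasmid for modular (MoClo-syntax) assembly, built on the pICSL01003 backbone and classed as a synthetic biology vector. It is a small construct of about 3 kb that is maintained in E. coli at high copy through a ColE1/pUC-type origin. Selection is with spectinomycin, conferred by an aadA aminoglycoside adenylyltransferase gene that lies downstream of an annotated bla (AmpR) promoter. The short integrase, gentamicin acetyltransferase and lacI fragments picked up by automated annotation appear to be non-functional remnants around the resistance cassette and backbone rather than working genes.

The payload is a roughly 0.7 kb coding sequence for mTurquoise2, a monomeric, rapidly maturing cyan fluorescent protein derived from Aequorea victoria GFP with low acid sensitivity. It is formatted as a C-terminal tag module: when released, the part carries the four-base overhangs TTCG and GCTT. In the MoClo syntax these place it directly after a coding sequence and before a terminator part. Internal BsaI and BpiI recognition sites were removed by point mutation, so the sequence is compatible with the Type IIS enzymes used at successive assembly levels. The record notes that the BsaI sites used to clone the insert were destroyed in the process.

The plasmid has no promoter or terminator driving the tag, so it is not an expression construct in its own right. It serves as a donor part to be combined with promoter, coding sequence and terminator modules in one-pot Golden Gate reactions, producing transcription units that encode proteins fused at the C-terminus to a cyan reporter, for example for localisation or co-imaging work. The record does not specify the intended expression host.
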