Features (pLannotate 1.2.2; 7 found; start..end, strand, type, name):
     12..728     +  CDS            mTurquoise2: mTurquoise2 is a basic (constitutively fluorescent) cyan fluorescent protein published in 2012, derived from Aequorea victoria. It is reported to be a rapidly-maturing monomer with very low acid sensitivity.
    854..958     +  promoter       AmpR promoter: bla
    949..1029    -  CDS            int (fragment): INT2_ECOLX - Protein inferred from homology: Swiss-Prot protein existence level 3. Putative integrase believed to be involved in the insertion of antibiotic resistance genes into plasmids and transposons. From Escherichia coli.
   1117..1173    +  CDS            GmR (fragment): gentamycin acetyltransferase; aacC1; confers resistance to gentamycin
   1180..1968    +  CDS            aadA: S3AD_ECOLX - Experimental evidence at protein level: Swiss-Prot protein existence level 1. Mediates bacterial resistance to the antibiotics streptomycin and spectinomycin. From Escherichia coli.
   2142..2730    +  rep_origin     ori: high-copy-number ColE1/pMB1/pBR322/pUC origin of replication
   2913..2962    +  CDS            lacI (fragment): lac repressor; lacI; The lac repressor binds to the lac operator to inhibit transcription in E. coli. This inhibition can be relieved by adding lactose or isopropyl-β-D-thiogalactopyranoside (IPTG).
>Addgene plasmid #245623 | pICSL50068 | addgene full sequence | sequence record 495482 | Addgene NGS Result
GGTCTCATTCGATGGTGAGCAAGGGCGAAGAGTTGTTCACTGGTGTGGTGCCTATTCTGGTTGAGCTGGA
TGGTGATGTGAACGGCCATAAGTTCTCCGTGTCTGGTGAAGGTGAGGGTGATGCTACTTACGGTAAGCTG
ACCCTGAAGTTCATCTGTACCACCGGTAAGTTGCCTGTGCCTTGGCCTACTCTTGTGACTACTCTTTCAT
GGGGTGTGCAGTGCTTCGCTAGGTATCCTGATCATATGAAGCAGCACGACTTCTTCAAGAGCGCTATGCC
TGAGGGTTACGTGCAAGAGAGGACCATTTTCTTCAAGGACGACGGCAACTACAAGACCAGAGCTGAGGTT
AAGTTCGAGGGTGATACCCTGGTGAACAGGATTGAGCTGAAGGGCATCGACTTCAAAGAGGATGGTAACA
TCCTGGGCCACAAGCTCGAGTACAACTACTTCAGCGACAACGTGTACATCACCGCCGACAAGCAGAAGAA
CGGTATCAAGGCCAACTTCAAGATCCGGCACAACATCGAGGATGGTGGTGTTCAGCTTGCTGATCACTAC
CAGCAGAACACCCCTATTGGTGATGGTCCTGTGCTTCTGCCTGATAACCACTACCTTAGCACCCAGAGCA
AGCTGTCCAAGGATCCTAATGAGAAGAGGGACCACATGGTTCTGCTTGAGTTTGTTACCGCTGCTGGTAT
TACCCTCGGTATGGATGAGCTGTACAAGTAGGCTTTGAGACCACGTGGCTCTTCAGTGGACGAAAGGGCC
TCGTGATACGCCTATTTTTATAGGTTAATGTCATGATAATAATGGTTTCTTAGACGTCAGGTGGCACTTT
TCGGGGAAATGTGCGCGGAACCCCTATTTGTTTATTTTTCTAAATACATTCAAATATGTATCCGCTCATG
AGACAATAACCCTGATAAATGCTTCAATAATATTGAAAAAGGAAGAGTATGCGCTCACGCAACTGGTCCA
GAACCTTGACCGAACGCAGCGGTGGTAACGGCGCAGTGGCGGTTTTCATGGCTTGTTATGACTGTTTTTT
TTTGGGGTACAGTCTATGCCTCGGGCATCCAAGCAGCAAGCGCGTTACGCCGTGGGTCGATGTTTGATGT
TATGGAGCAGCAACGATGTTACGCAGCAGGGCAGTCGCCCTAAAACAAAGTTAAACATCATGAGGGAAGC
GGTGATCGCCGAAGTATCGACTCAACTATCAGAGGTAGTTGGCGTCATCGAGCGCCATCTCGAACCGACG
TTGCTGGCCGTACATTTGTACGGCTCCGCAGTGGATGGCGGCCTGAAGCCACACAGCGATATTGATTTGC
TGGTTACGGTGACCGTAAGGCTTGATGAAACAACGCGGCGAGCTTTGATCAACGACCTTTTGGAAACTTC
GGCTTCCCCTGGAGAGAGCGAGATTCTCCGCGCTGTAGAAGTCACCATTGTTGTGCACGACGACATCATT
CCGTGGCGTTATCCAGCTAAGCGCGAACTGCAATTTGGAGAATGGCAGCGCAATGACATTCTTGCAGGTA
TCTTCGAGCCAGCCACGATCGACATTGATCTGGCTATCTTGCTGACAAAAGCAAGAGAACATAGCGTTGC
CTTGGTAGGTCCAGCGGCGGAGGAACTCTTTGATCCGGTTCCTGAACAGGATCTATTTGAGGCGCTAAAT
GAAACCTTAACGCTATGGAACTCGCCGCCCGACTGGGCTGGCGATGAGCGAAATGTAGTGCTTACGTTGT
CCCGCATTTGGTACAGCGCAGTAACCGGCAAAATCGCGCCGAAGGATGTCGCTGCCGACTGGGCAATGGA
GCGCCTGCCGGCCCAGTATCAGCCCGTCATACTTGAAGCTAGACAGGCTTATCTTGGACAAGAAGAAGAT
CGCTTGGCCTCGCGCGCAGATCAGTTGGAAGAATTTGTCCATTACGTAAAAGGCGAGATCACCAAGGTAG
TCGGCAAATAACTGTCAGACCAAGTTTACTCATATATACTTTAGATTGATTTAAAACTTCATTTTTAATT
TAAAAGGATCTAGGTGAAGATCCTTTTTGATAATCTCATGACCAAAATCCCTTAACGTGAGTTTTCGTTC
CACTGAGCGTCAGACCCCGTAGAAAAGATCAAAGGATCTTCTTGAGATCCTTTTTTTCTGCGCGTAATCT
GCTGCTTGCAAACAAAAAAACCACCGCTACCAGCGGTGGTTTGTTTGCCGGATCAAGAGCTACCAACTCT
TTTTCCGAAGGTAACTGGCTTCAGCAGAGCGCAGATACCAAATACTGTTCTTCTAGTGTAGCCGTAGTTA
GGCCACCACTTCAAGAACTCTGTAGCACCGCCTACATACCTCGCTCTGCTAATCCTGTTACCAGTGGCTG
CTGCCAGTGGCGATAAGTCGTGTCTTACCGGGTTGGACTCAAGACGATAGTTACCGGATAAGGCGCAGCG
GTCGGGCTGAACGGGGGGTTCGTGCACACAGCCCAGCTTGGAGCGAACGACCTACACCGAACTGAGATAC
CTACAGCGTGAGCTATGAGAAAGCGCCACGCTTCCCGAAGGGAGAAAGGCGGACAGGTATCCGGTAAGCG
GCAGGGTCGGAACAGGAGAGCGCACGAGGGAGCTTCCAGGGGGAAACGCCTGGTATCTTTATAGTCCTGT
CGGGTTTCGCCACCTCTGACTTGAGCGTCGATTTTTGTGATGCTCGTCAGGGGGGCGGAGCCTATGGAAA
AACGCCAGCAACGCGGCCTTTTTACGGTTCCTGGCCTTTTGCTGGCCTTTTGCTCACATGTTCTTTCCTG
CGTTATCCCCTGATTCTGTGGATAACCGTATTACCGCCTTTGAGTGAGCTGATACCGCTCGCCGCAGCCG
AACGACCGAGCGCAGCGAGTCAGTGAGCGAGGAAGCGGAAGAGCGCCCAATACGCAAACCGCCTCTCCCC
GCGCGTTGGCCGATTCATTAATCACTGT
